[The description below was written by a language model from this plasmid's Addgene catalogue record and pLannotate feature annotations shown in this document.]
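Description:
pc3XB-ZF127 is a mammalian expression plasmid built on pc3XB, a modified version of Invitrogen's pcDNA3. It carries a single engineered zinc finger module and belongs to the Zinc Finger Consortium Modular Assembly Kit v1.0. It replicates in E. coli at high copy from a ColE1/pUC-type origin and is selected with ampicillin through the β-lactamase gene. An f1 origin is also present, which allows single-stranded DNA production. For selection in mammalian cells, an SV40 early promoter drives the neomycin phosphotransferase gene, followed by an SV40 polyadenylation signal, conferring G418 resistance.

The payload is ZF127, an insert of about 90 bp encoding one C2H2 zinc finger. According to the depositor, the finger comes from the ToolGen module set (module name mQSTR) and recognises the DNA triplet GTA. It is cloned between XbaI and BamHI sites, both of which remain intact, and it lies downstream of the CMV immediate-early enhancer/promoter and a T7 promoter and upstream of the bovine growth hormone polyadenylation signal. The automated annotation labels this short coding segment as a fragment of mouse Znf22. This most likely reflects sequence similarity among zinc finger domains, and the catalogue identifies the insert as the ToolGen-derived module. Several other small annotated fragments (HIV-1 LTR, ble, lacI) appear to be partial homology matches within the pcDNA3-derived backbone, not functional elements.

The plasmid mainly serves as an archived source of a single finger. The retained flanking restriction sites fit the kit's strategy of joining individual finger modules into multi-finger arrays with chosen DNA-binding specificities, which are then used to build zinc finger nucleases.
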