Addgene plasmid #13177: pc3XB-ZF127
Depositing lab: Keith Joung. Depositing organization: Massachusetts General Hospital. Publication: Standardized reagents and protocols for engineering zinc finger nucleases by modular assembly. Wright DA, Thibodeau-Beganny S, Sander JD, Winfrey RJ, Hirsh AS, Eichtinger M, Fu F, Porteus MH, Dobbs D, Voytas DF, Joung JK. Nat Protoc. 2006;1(3):1637-52. doi: 10.1038/nprot.2006.259 PubMed 17406455.
Backbone
  Vector backbone: pc3XB
  Backbone manufacturer: Modified Invitrogen pcDNA3
  Backbone size w/o insert (bp): 5400
  Vector type: Mammalian Expression
  Selectable markers: Neomycin (select with G418)
Growth in bacteria
  Bacterial resistance: Ampicillin, 100 μg/mL
  Growth temperature: 37°C
  Growth strain: XL1 Blue
  Copy number: High Copy
Gene/Insert
  Gene/Insert name: ZF127
  Insert size (bp): 90
  Cloning method: Restriction Enzyme; 5′ cloning site XbaI (not destroyed); 3′ cloning site BamHI (not destroyed)
  Sequencing primers: 5′ T7
Terms and licenses: Academic/Nonprofit Terms; Industry Terms: Not Available to Industry
Depositor comments: Part of the Zinc Finger Consortium Modular Assembly Kit v1.0. Finger protein sequence: PGEKPYKCEECGKAFNQSSTLTRHKIVH. Target DNA sequence: GTA. This zinc finger is derived from the ToolGen module set. ToolGen ZF ID: 29. ToolGen ZF Name: mQSTR.
How to cite: pc3XB-ZF127 was a gift from Keith Joung (Addgene plasmid # 13177 ; http://n2t.net/addgene:13177 ; RRID:Addgene_13177)
