Features (pLannotate 1.2.2; 20 found; start..end, strand, type, name):
     28..80      -  misc_feature   bom (fragment): basis of mobility region from pBR322
    235..614     +  enhancer       CMV enhancer: human cytomegalovirus immediate early enhancer
    615..818     +  promoter       CMV promoter: human cytomegalovirus (CMV) immediate early promoter
    814..847     +  LTR            5' LTR (truncated) (fragment): truncated 5' long terminal repeat (LTR) from HIV-1
    863..881     +  promoter       T7 promoter: promoter for bacteriophage T7 RNA polymerase
    927..1019    +  CDS            Znf22 (fragment): ZNF22_MOUSE - Also known as Krox25, Krox26, Zfp422. Experimental evidence at protein level: Swiss-Prot protein existence level 1. Binds DNA through the consensus sequence 5'-CAATG-3'. May be involved in transcriptional regulation and may play a role in tooth formation. From Mus musculus (Mouse).
   1062..1286    +  polyA_signal   bGH poly(A) signal: bovine growth hormone polyadenylation signal
   1290..1311    +  promoter       SV40 promoter (fragment): SV40 enhancer and early promoter
   1332..1760    +  rep_origin     f1 ori (sequence partly withheld): f1 bacteriophage origin of replication; arrow indicates direction of (+) strand synthesis
   1774..2103    +  promoter       SV40 promoter: SV40 enhancer and early promoter
   2174..2965    +  CDS            neo: KKA2_KLEPN - Also known as kan, nptII. Experimental evidence at protein level: Swiss-Prot protein existence level 1. Resistance to kanamycin, neomycin, paromomycin, ribostamycin, butirosin and gentamicin B. From Klebsiella pneumoniae.
   2989..3147    +  CDS            ble (fragment): BLE_KLEPN - Experimental evidence at protein level: Swiss-Prot protein existence level 1. Binding protein with a strong affinity to the bleomycin family of antibiotics. Binds to CL990; an antimitotic-antibiotic compound. From Klebsiella pneumoniae.
   3142..3263    +  polyA_signal   SV40 poly(A) signal: SV40 polyadenylation signal
   3336..3352    -  protein_bind   lac operator: The lac repressor binds to the lac operator to inhibit transcription in E. coli. This inhibition can be relieved by adding lactose or isopropyl-β-D-thiogalactopyranoside (IPTG). lac repressor encoded by lacI
   3360..3390    -  promoter       lac promoter: promoter for the E. coli lac operon
   3405..3426    -  protein_bind   CAP binding site: CAP binding activates transcription in the presence of cAMP. E. coli catabolite activator protein
   3439..3531    -  CDS            lacI (fragment): lac repressor; lacI; The lac repressor binds to the lac operator to inhibit transcription in E. coli. This inhibition can be relieved by adding lactose or isopropyl-β-D-thiogalactopyranoside (IPTG).
   3714..4299    -  rep_origin     ori: high-copy-number ColE1/pMB1/pBR322/pUC origin of replication
   4470..5330    -  CDS            AmpR: β-lactamase; bla; confers resistance to ampicillin, carbenicillin, and related antibiotics
   5331..5435    -  promoter       AmpR promoter: bla
>Addgene plasmid #13177 | pc3XB-ZF127 | depositor full sequence | sequence record 7526 | Author sequence
GACGGATCGGGAGATCTCCCGATCCCCTATGGTGCACTCTCAGTACAATCTGCTCTGATGCCGCATAGTT
AAGCCAGTATCTGCTCCCTGCTTGTGTGTTGGAGGTCGCTGAGTAGTGCGCGAGCAAAATTTAAGCTACA
ACAAGGCAAGGCTTGACCGACAATTGCATGAAGAATCTGCTTAGGGTTAGGCGTTTTGCGCTGCTTCGCG
ATGTACGGGCCAGATATACGCGTTGACATTGATTATTGACTAGTTATTAATAGTAATCAATTACGGGGTC
ATTAGTTCATAGCCCATATATGGAGTTCCGCGTTACATAACTTACGGTAAATGGCCCGCCTGGCTGACCG
CCCAACGACCCCCGCCCATTGACGTCAATAATGACGTATGTTCCCATAGTAACGCCAATAGGGACTTTCC
ATTGACGTCAATGGGTGGAGTATTTACGGTAAACTGCCCACTTGGCAGTACATCAAGTGTATCATATGCC
AAGTACGCCCCCTATTGACGTCAATGACGGTAAATGGCCCGCCTGGCATTATGCCCAGTACATGACCTTA
TGGGACTTTCCTACTTGGCAGTACATCTACGTATTAGTCATCGCTATTACCATGGTGATGCGGTTTTGGC
AGTACATCAATGGGCGTGGATAGCGGTTTGACTCACGGGGATTTCCAAGTCTCCACCCCATTGACGTCAA
TGGGAGTTTGTTTTGGCACCAAAATCAACGGGACTTTCCAAAATGTCGTAACAACTCCGCCCCATTGACG
CAAATGGGCGGTAGGCGTGTACGGTGGGAGGTCTATATAAGCAGAGCTCTCTGGCTAACTAGAGAACCCA
CTGCTTACTGGCTTATCGAAATTAATACGACTCACTATAGGGAGACCCAAGCTGGCTAGCGTTTAAACGG
GCCCTCTAGACCCGGGGAGAAGCCTTACAAGTGCGAGGAGTGCGGCAAGGCGTTCAACCAGAGCAGCACG
TTGACGCGGCACAAGATCGTGCACACCGGTGGATCCTCTGCACAGTAGTAAGCTTAAGTTTAAACCGCTG
ATCAGCCTCGACTGTGCCTTCTAGTTGCCAGCCATCTGTTGTTTGCCCCTCCCCCGTGCCTTCCTTGACC
CTGGAAGGTGCCACTCCCACTGTCCTTTCCTAATAAAATGAGGAAATTGCATCGCATTGTCTGAGTAGGT
GTCATTCTATTCTGGGGGGTGGGGTGGGGCAGGACAGCAAGGGGGAGGATTGGGAAGACAATAGCAGGCA
TGCTGGGGATGCGGTGGGCTCTATGGCTTCTGAGGCGGAAAGAACCAGCTGGGGCTCTAGGGGGTATCCC
C
[124 nt withheld, positions 1332-1455]
C
[91 nt withheld, positions 1457-1547]
A
[49 nt withheld, positions 1549-1597]
CCTTTGACGTTGGAGTCCACGTTCTTT
[37 nt withheld, positions 1625-1661]
ACCCTATCTCGGTCTATTCTTTTGATTTATAAGGGATTTTGCCGATTTCGGCCTATTGGTTAAAAAATGA
GCTGATTTAACAAAAATTTAACGCGAATTAATTCTGTGGAATGTGTGTCAGTTAGGGTGTGGAAAGTCCC
CAGGCTCCCCAGCAGGCAGAAGTATGCAAAGCATGCATCTCAATTAGTCAGCAACCAGGTGTGGAAAGTC
CCCAGGCTCCCCAGCAGGCAGAAGTATGCAAAGCATGCATCTCAATTAGTCAGCAACCATAGTCCCGCCC
CTAACTCCGCCCATCCCGCCCCTAACTCCGCCCAGTTCCGCCCATTCTCCGCCCCATGGCTGACTAATTT
TTTTTATTTATGCAGAGGCCGAGGCCGCCTCTGCCTCTGAGCTATTCCAGAAGTAGTGAGGAGGCTTTTT
TGGAGGCCTAGGCTTTTGCAAAAAGCTCCCGGCCGGGAGCTTGTATATCCATTTTCGGATCTGATCAAGA
GACAGGATGAGGATCGTTTCGCATGATTGAACAAGATGGATTGCACGCAGGTTCTCCGGCCGCTTGGGTG
GAGAGGCTATTCGGCTATGACTGGGCACAACAGACAATCGGCTGCTCTGATGCCGCCGTGTTCCGGCTGT
CAGCGCAGGGGCGCCCGGTTCTTTTTGTCAAGACCGACCTGTCCGGTGCCCTGAATGAACTGCAGGACGA
GGCAGCGCGGCTATCGTGGCTGGCCACGACGGGCGTTCCTTGCGCAGCTGTGCTCGACGTTGTCACTGAA
GCGGGAAGGGACTGGCTGCTATTGGGCGAAGTGCCGGGGCAGGATCTCCTGTCATCTCACCTTGCTCCTG
CCGAGAAAGTATCCATCATGGCTGATGCAATGCGGCGGCTGCATACGCTTGATCCGGCTACCTGCCCATT
CGACCACCAAGCGAAACATCGCATCGAGCGAGCACGTACTCGGATGGAAGCCGGTCTTGTCGATCAGGAT
GATCTGGACGAAGAGCATCAGGGGCTCGCGCCAGCCGAACTGTTCGCCAGGCTCAAGGCGCGCATGCCCG
ACGGCGAGGATCTCGTCGTGACCCATGGCGATGCCTGCTTGCCGAATATCATGGTGGAAAATGGCCGCTT
TTCTGGATTCATCGACTGTGGCCGGCTGGGTGTGGCGGACCGCTATCAGGACATAGCGTTGGCTACCCGT
GATATTGCTGAAGAGCTTGGCGGCGAATGGGCTGACCGCTTCCTCGTGCTTTACGGTATCGCCGCTCCCG
ATTCGCAGCGCATCGCCTTCTATCGCCTTCTTGACGAGTTCTTCTGAGCGGGACTCTGGGGTTCGAAATG
ACCGACCAAGCGACGCCCAACCTGCCATCACGAGATTTCGATTCCACCGCCGCCTTCTATGAAAGGTTGG
GCTTCGGAATCGTTTTCCGGGACGCCGGCTGGATGATCCTCCAGCGCGGGGATCTCATGCTGGAGTTCTT
CGCCCACCCCAACTTGTTTATTGCAGCTTATAATGGTTACAAATAAAGCAATAGCATCACAAATTTCACA
AATAAAGCATTTTTTTCACTGCATTCTAGTTGTGGTTTGTCCAAACTCATCAATGTATCTTATCATGTCT
GTATACCGTCGACCTCTAGCTAGAGCTTGGCGTAATCATGGTCATAGCTGTTTCCTGTGTGAAATTGTTA
TCCGCTCACAATTCCACACAACATACGAGCCGGAAGCATAAAGTGTAAAGCCTGGGGTGCCTAATGAGTG
AGCTAACTCACATTAATTGCGTTGCGCTCACTGCCCGCTTTCCAGTCGGGAAACCTGTCGTGCCAGCTGC
ATTAATGAATCGGCCAACGCGCGGGGAGAGGCGGTTTGCGTATTGGGCGCTCTTCCGCTTCCTCGCTCAC
TGACTCGCTGCGCTCGGTCGTTCGGCTGCGGCGAGCGGTATCAGCTCACTCAAAGGCGGTAATACGGTTA
TCCACAGAATCAGGGGATAACGCAGGAAAGAACATGTGAGCAAAAGGCCAGCAAAAGGCCAGGAACCGTA
AAAAGGCCGCGTTGCTGGCGTTTTTCCATAGGCTCCGCCCCCCTGACGAGCATCACAAAAATCGACGCTC
AAGTCAGAGGTGGCGAAACCCGACAGGACTATAAAGATACCAGGCGTTTCCCCCTGGAAGCTCCCTCGTG
CGCTCTCCTGTTCCGACCCTGCCGCTTACCGGATACCTGTCCGCCTTTCTCCCTTCGGGAAGCGTGGCGC
TTTCTCATAGCTCACGCTGTAGGTATCTCAGTTCGGTGTAGGTCGTTCGCTCCAAGCTGGGCTGTGTGCA
CGAACCCCCCGTTCAGCCCGACCGCTGCGCCTTATCCGGTAACTATCGTCTTGAGTCCAACCCGGTAAGA
CACGACTTATCGCCACTGGCAGCAGCCACTGGTAACAGGATTAGCAGAGCGAGGTATGTAGGCGGTGCTA
CAGAGTTCTTGAAGTGGTGGCCTAACTACGGCTACACTAGAAGAACAGTATTTGGTATCTGCGCTCTGCT
GAAGCCAGTTACCTTCGGAAAAAGAGTTGGTAGCTCTTGATCCGGCAAACAAACCACCGCTGGTAGCGGT
TTTTTTGTTTGCAAGCAGCAGATTACGCGCAGAAAAAAAGGATCTCAAGAAGATCCTTTGATCTTTTCTA
CGGGGTCTGACGCTCAGTGGAACGAAAACTCACGTTAAGGGATTTTGGTCATGAGATTATCAAAAAGGAT
CTTCACCTAGATCCTTTTAAATTAAAAATGAAGTTTTAAATCAATCTAAAGTATATATGAGTAAACTTGG
TCTGACAGTTACCAATGCTTAATCAGTGAGGCACCTATCTCAGCGATCTGTCTATTTCGTTCATCCATAG
TTGCCTGACTCCCCGTCGTGTAGATAACTACGATACGGGAGGGCTTACCATCTGGCCCCAGTGCTGCAAT
GATACCGCGAGACCCACGCTCACCGGCTCCAGATTTATCAGCAATAAACCAGCCAGCCGGAAGGGCCGAG
CGCAGAAGTGGTCCTGCAACTTTATCCGCCTCCATCCAGTCTATTAATTGTTGCCGGGAAGCTAGAGTAA
GTAGTTCGCCAGTTAATAGTTTGCGCAACGTTGTTGCCATTGCTACAGGCATCGTGGTGTCACGCTCGTC
GTTTGGTATGGCTTCATTCAGCTCCGGTTCCCAACGATCAAGGCGAGTTACATGATCCCCCATGTTGTGC
AAAAAAGCGGTTAGCTCCTTCGGTCCTCCGATCGTTGTCAGAAGTAAGTTGGCCGCAGTGTTATCACTCA
TGGTTATGGCAGCACTGCATAATTCTCTTACTGTCATGCCATCCGTAAGATGCTTTTCTGTGACTGGTGA
GTACTCAACCAAGTCATTCTGAGAATAGTGTATGCGGCGACCGAGTTGCTCTTGCCCGGCGTCAATACGG
GATAATACCGCGCCACATAGCAGAACTTTAAAAGTGCTCATCATTGGAAAACGTTCTTCGGGGCGAAAAC
TCTCAAGGATCTTACCGCTGTTGAGATCCAGTTCGATGTAACCCACTCGTGCACCCAACTGATCTTCAGC
ATCTTTTACTTTCACCAGCGTTTCTGGGTGAGCAAAAACAGGAAGGCAAAATGCCGCAAAAAAGGGAATA
AGGGCGACACGGAAATGTTGAATACTCATACTCTTCCTTTTTCAATATTATTGAAGCATTTATCAGGGTT
ATTGTCTCATGAGCGGATACATATTTGAATGTATTTAGAAAAATAAACAAATAGGGGTTCCGCGCACATT
TCCCCGAAAAGTGCCACCTGACGTC
