>Addgene plasmid #13177 | pc3XB-ZF127 | addgene partial sequence | sequence record 19561 | CMV-F 5'-CGCAAATGGGCGGTAGGCGTG-3'
AGCAGAGCTCTCTGGCTACTAGAGAACCCACTGCTTACTGGCTTATCGAAATTAATACGACTCACTATAG
GGAGACCCAAGCTGGCTAGCGTTTAAACGGGCCCTCTAGACCCGGGGAGAAGCCTTACAAGTGCGAGGAG
TGCGGCAAGGCGTTCAACCAGAGCAGCACGTTGACGCGGCACAAGATCGTGCACACCGGTGGATCCTCTG
CACAGTAGTAAGCTTAAGTTTAAACCGCTGATCAGCCTCGACTGTGCCTTCTAGTTGCCAGCCATCTGTT
GTTTGCCCCTCCCCCGTGCCTTCCTTGACCCTGGAAGGTGCCACTCCCACTGTCCTTTCCTAATAAAATG
AGGAAATTGCATCGCATTGTCTGAGTAGGTGTCATTCTATTCTGGGGGGGTGGGGTGGGGCAGGACAGCA
AGGGGGAGGATTGGGAAGACAATAGCAGGCATGCTGGGGATGCGGTGGGCTCTATGGCTTCTGAGGCGGA
AAGAACCAGCTGGGGCT
